>Addgene plasmid #246058 | pBA1326 | addgene full sequence | sequence record 490797 | Addgene NGS Result
CACCATAAGCATTTTCCCTACTGATGTTCATCATCTGAGCGTATTGGTTATAAGTGAACGATACCGTCCG
TTCTTTCCTTGTAGGGTTTTCAATCGTGGGGTTGAGTAGTGCCACACAGCATAAAATTAGCTTGGTTTCA
TGCTCCGTTAAGTCATAGCGACTAATCGCTAGTTCATTTGCTTTGAAAACAACTAATTCAGACATACATC
TCAATTGGTCTAGGTGATTTTAATCACTATACCAATTGAGATGGGCTAGTCAATGATAATTACTAGTCCT
TTTCCTTTGAGTTGTGGGTATCTGTAAATTCTGCTAGACCTTTGCTGGAAAACTTGTAAATTCTGCTATA
CCCTCTGTAAATTCCGCTAGACCTTTGTGTGTTTTTTTTTGTTTATATTCAAGTGGTTATAATTTATAGA
ATAAAGAAAGAATAAAAAAAGATAAAAAGAATAGATCCCAGCCCTGTGTATAACTCACTACTTTAGTCAG
TTCCGCAGTATTACAAAAGGATGTCGCAAACGCTGTTTGCTCCTCTACAAAACAGACCTTAAAACCCTAA
AGGCTTAAGTAGCACCCTCGCAAGCTCGGGCAAATCGCTGAATATTCCTTTTGTCTCCGACCATCAGGCA
CCTGAGTCGCTGTCTTTTTCGTGACATTCAGTTCGCTGCGCTCACGGCTCTGGCAGTGAATGGGGGTAAA
TGGCACTACAGGCGCCTTTTATGGATTCATGCAAGGAAACTACCCATAATACAAGAAAAGCCCGTCACGG
GCTTCTCAGGGCGTTTTATGGCGGGTCTGCTATGTGGTGCTATCTGACTTTTTGCTGTTCAGCAGTTCCT
GCCCTCTGATTTTCCAGTCTGACCACTTCGGATTATCCCGTGACAGGTCATTCAGACTGGCTAATGCACC
CAGTAAGGCAGCGGTATCATCAACAGGCTTACCCGTCTTACTGTCCCTGTGTCAGATTTCTTACTTTATT
CAGGCGATTACGTGTTACAACCAATTAACCAATTCTGATTAGAAAAACTCATCGAGCATCAAATGAAACT
GCAATTTATTCATATCAGGATTATCAATACCATATTTTTGAAAAAGCCGTTTCTGTAATGAAGGAGAAAA
CTCACCGAGGCAGTTCCATAGGATGGCAAGATCCTGGTATCGGTCTGCGATTCCGACTCGTCCAACATCA
ATACAACCTATTAATTTCCCCTCGTCAAAAATAAGGTTATCAAGTGAGAAATCACCATGAGTGACGACTG
AATCCGGTGAGAATGGCAAAAGCTTATGCATTTCTTTCCAGACTTGTTCAACAGGCCAGCCATTACGCTC
GTCATCAAAATCACTCGCATCAACCAAACCGTTATTCATTCGTGATTGCGCCTGAGCGAGGCGAAATACG
CGATCGCTGTTAAAAGGACAATTACAAACAGGAATCGAATGCAACCGGCGCAGGAACACTGCCAGCGCAT
CAACAATATTTTCACCTGAATCAGGATATTCTTCTAATACCTGGAATGCTGTTTTCCCGGGGATCGCAGT
GGTGAGTAACCATGCATCATCAGGAGTACGGATAAAATGCTTGATGGTCGGAAGAGGCATAAATTCCGTC
AGCCAGTTTAGTCTGACCATCTCATCTGTAACATCATTGGCAACGCTACCTTTGCCATGTTTCAGAAACA
ACTCTGGCGCATCGGGCTTCCCATACAATCGATAGATTGTCGCACCTGATTGCCCGACATTATCGCGAGC
CCATTTATACCCATATAAATCAGCATCCATGTTGGAATTTAATCGCGGCCTGGAGCAAGACGTTTCCCGT
TGAATATGGCTCATAACACCCCTTGTATTACTGTTTATGTAAGCAGACAGTTTTATTGTTCATGATGATA
TATTTTTATCTTGTGCAATGTAACATCAGAGATTTTGAGACACAACGTGGCTTTGTTGAATAAATCGAAC
TTTTGCTGAGTTGAAGGATCAGCACCTGCCCGAACCAGAGACTTATCTCAGGACGTCTTACGAAAATAAC
TCAAGCTGAATAACGTGCTGCAGATGGCGGGTGAATGCGGCATCGTCTACCTCCGGCATTCCCAGCACGT
AAATCCCGTCCAGTCCACAGACCAGCGAAATCAGCCGCCAGGCGATATTTTCGGCGCTATCGCGCAGGGT
AAATTCGCCAGCGGCATGGCCCGCGCGAATGATCCTGACCGCTTCGTCATGCCACAGGTTCATGGTCAGC
AGGTACGCGCTTTTGATTTCCGGATCGCTGTCGGCCAGCAGCTGCGCCTGGCGCCACAGGCGGATATAGG
GCTCCAGCCGTCCGTCCTCGCTGCCGAGGGCGGAAAACAGCTGTTCACGCCAGCCGGCGGTGCGCGAAAG
GCGCTGCAGATCCATCATCTCGCGGATCACGCGGATAAACGCCTGGGATTTTAGCTCGCCGGAGGAGGTG
AAATGGTGGTGGACCTGGCCTGCGGCGACGCCCGCGGCGGTGGCGATGTTGCGGACCGTCATACCGGTAA
ACCCTTGATCCAGCGCGACGCGCATGGCGGCCTGCATGATGGTTTCCCGACGTTCTTCGCGATTCAGATA
GCCCATATTGTCACCTCCTTATCCACACATTATACGAGCCGGATGATTAATGGGGAACCTTACCAGAGGG
CGCCCCAGCTGGCAATTCCTCTTAAGTAAGTAAGAGTATACGTATATCGGCTAATAACGTATTAAGGCGC
TTCGGCGCCTTTTTTTATGGGGGTATTTTCATCCCAATCCACACGTCCAACGCACAGCAAACACCACGTC
GACCCTATCAGCTGCGTGCTTTCTATGAGTCGTTGCTGCATAACAAAAAACTGCAAAAAATAGTTTGACA
GGACACGTGTCCAACTTTAAGATGTACCCAAAGTTGGACACGTGTCCAACTTTGAATTCAAAAGATCTTT
TAAGAAGGAGATATTCTGATGGCGAGTAGCGAAGACGTTATCAAAGAGTTCATGCGTTTCAAAGTTCGTA
TGGAAGGTTCCGTTAACGGTCACGAGTTCGAAATCGAAGGTGAAGGTGAAGGTCGTCCGTACGAAGGTAC
CCAGACCGCTAAACTGAAAGTTACCAAAGGTGGTCCGCTGCCGTTCGCTTGGGACATCCTGTCCCCGCAG
TTCCAGTACGGTTCCAAAGCTTACGTTAAACACCCGGCTGACATCCCGGACTACCTGAAACTGTCCTTCC
CGGAAGGTTTCAAATGGGAACGTGTTATGAACTTCGAAGACGGTGGTGTTGTTACCGTTACCCAGGACTC
CTCCCTGCAAGACGGTGAGTTCATCTACAAAGTTAAACTGCGTGGTACCAACTTCCCGTCCGACGGTCCG
GTTATGCAGAAAAAAACCATGGGTTGGGAAGCTTCCACCGAACGTATGTACCCGGAAGACGGTGCTCTGA
AAGGTGAAATCAAAATGCGTCTGAAACTGAAAGACGGTGGTCACTACGACGCTGAAGTTAAAACCACCTA
CATGGCTAAAAAACCGGTTCAGCTGCCGGGTGCTTACAAAACCGACATCAAACTGGACATCACCTCCCAC
AACGAAGACTACACCATCGTTGAACAGTACGAACGTGCTGAAGGTCGTCACTCCACCGGTGCTTAAAGGA
TCTCCAGGCATCAAATAAAACGAAAGGCTCAGTCGAAAGACTGGGCCTTTCGTTTTATCTGTTGTTTGTC
GGTGAACGCTCTCTACTAGAGTCACACTGGCTCACCTTCGGGTGGGCCTTTCTGCGTTTATAGAAGACCA
AGGAGGACTTTGGCAGGTGCTCTCCTGAGTAGGACAAATCCGCCGCCCTAGACCTAGGGTACGGGTTTTG
CTGCCCGCAAACGGGCTGTTCTGGTGTTGCTAGTTTGTTATCAGAATCGCAGATCCGGCTTCAGCCGGTT
TGCCGGCTGAAAGCACTATTTCTTCCAGAATTGCCATGATTTTTTCCCCACGGGAGGCGTCACTGGCTCC
CGTGTTGTCGGCAGCTTTGATTCGATAAGCAGCATCGCCTGTTTCAGGCTGTCTATGTGTGACTGTTGAG
CTGTAACAAGTTGTCTCAGGTGTTCAATTTCATGTTCTAGTTGCTTTGTTTTACTGGTTTCACCTGTTCT
ATTAGGTGTTACATGCTGTTCATCTGTTACATTGTCGATCTGTTCATGGTGAACAGCTTTGAATGCACCA
AAAACTCGTAAAAGCTCTGATGTATCTATCTTTTTTACACCGTTTTCATCTGTGCATATGGACAGTTTTC
CCTTTGATATGTAACGGTGAACAGTTGTTCTACTTTTGTTTGTTAGTCTTGATGCTTCACTGATAGATAC
AAGAGCCATAAGAACCTCAGATCCTTCCGTATTTAGCCAGTATGTTCTCTAGTGTGGTTCGTTGTTTTTG
CGTGAGCCATGAGAACGAACCATTGAGATCATACTTACTTTGCATGTCACTCAAAAATTTTGCCTCAAAA
CTGGTGAGCTGAATTTTTGCAGTTAAAGCATCGTGTAGTGTTTTTCTTAGTCCGTTATGTAGGTAGGAAT
CTGATGTAATGGTTGTTGGTATTTTGTCACCATTCATTTTTATCTGGTTGTTCTCAAGTTCGGTTACGAG
ATCCATTTGTCTATCTAGTTCAACTTGGAAAATCAACGTATCAGTCGGGCGGCCTCGCTTATCAACCACC
AATTTCATATTGCTGTAAGTGTTTAAATCTTTACTTATTGGTTTCAAAACCCATTGGTTAAGCCTTTTAA
ACTCATGGTAGTTATTTTCAAGCATTAACATGAACTTAAATTCATCAAGGCTAATCTCTATATTTGCCTT
GTGAGTTTTCTTTTGTGTTAGTTCTTTTAATAACCACTCATAAATCCTCATAGAGTATTTGTTTTCAAAA
GACTTAACATGTTCCAGATTATATTTTATGAATTTTTTTAACTGGAAAAGATAAGGCAATATCTCTTCAC
TAAAAACTAATTCTAATTTTTCGCTTGAGAACTTGGCATAGTTTGTCCACTGGAAAATCTCAAAGCCTTT
AACCAAAGGATTCCTGATTTCCACAGTTCTCGTCATCAGCTCTCTGGTTGCTTTAGCTAATA
Features (pLannotate 1.2.2; 8 found; start..end, strand, type, name):
    253..476     -  rep_origin     pSC101 ori: low-copy replication origin that requires the Rep101 protein
   1019..1834    -  CDS            KanR: aminoglycoside phosphotransferase; aph(3')-Ia; confers resistance to kanamycin in bacteria or G418 (Geneticin®) in eukaryotes
   2618..2641    -  promoter       trc promoter (fragment): strong E. coli promoter; hybrid between the trp and lac UV5 promoters
   2959..3636    +  CDS            mRFP1: monomeric derivative of DsRed (Campbell et al., 2002)
   3652..3723    +  terminator     rrnB T1 terminator: transcription terminator T1 from the E. coli rrnB gene
   3739..3766    +  terminator     T7Te terminator: phage T7 early transcription terminator
   3799..3819    +  terminator     rrnB T1 terminator (fragment): Escherichia coli rrnB; transcription terminator T1 from the E. coli rrnB gene
   4357..205     -  CDS            Rep101 (across the origin): RepA protein needed for replication with the pSC101 origin; rep101
