[The description below was written by a language model from this plasmid's Addgene catalogue record and pLannotate feature annotations shown in this document.]
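Description:
pBA1326 is a 5.1 kb bacterial expression plasmid built on an SC101 backbone and assembled by Golden Gate cloning. It replicates in E. coli from the pSC101 origin, together with the adjacent Rep101 (RepA) coding sequence that this origin requires for initiation. Selection is by kanamycin, through the aph(3')-Ia aminoglycoside phosphotransferase gene. The catalogue entry lists the plasmid as high copy, whereas wild-type pSC101 origins are normally low copy. The record does not say whether a copy-number-altering Rep101 variant is present, so this discrepancy is left unresolved.

The payload is a red fluorescent protein reporter, annotated as mRFP1, the monomeric DsRed derivative. The catalogue lists its species as E. coli, which probably refers to the expression host rather than the origin of the gene. According to the catalogue, expression is driven by the pJEX promoter, but the automated feature table does not annotate this promoter as such. The region upstream of mRFP1 is largely unannotated, apart from a short trc promoter fragment on the opposite strand. That fragment may belong to a divergently oriented regulatory cassette, though the record does not state what it drives. Downstream of the reporter, an rrnB T1 terminator, the phage T7Te terminator and a further rrnB T1 fragment insulate the rest of the plasmid from read-through transcription.

The stated purpose is bacterial expression of RFP under pJEX control. The plasmid was deposited with a study of a miniature CRISPR-Cas10 immune system. Its specific role in that study is not described in the record, though the Golden Gate design would be consistent with a reporter control or a visual placeholder cassette.
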