Addgene plasmid #246058: pBA1326
Purpose: Bacterial expression of RFP under control of the pJEX promoter
Depositing lab: Jennifer Doudna. Depositing organization: University of California, Berkeley. Publication: A miniature CRISPR-Cas10 enzyme confers immunity by an inverse signaling pathway. Doherty EE, Adler BA, Yoon PH, Hsieh K, Loi K, Armbuster EG, Lahiri A, Bolling CS, Wilcox XE, Akkati A, Iavarone AT, Pogliano J, Doudna JA. bioRxiv [Preprint]. 2025 Apr 1:2025.03.28.646030. doi: 10.1101/2025.03.28.646030. PubMed 40196485.
Backbone
  Vector backbone: SC101
  Vector type: Bacterial Expression
Growth in bacteria
  Bacterial resistance: Kanamycin, 50 μg/mL
  Growth temperature: 37°C
  Growth strain: NEB 10-beta
  Copy number: High Copy
Gene/Insert
  Gene/Insert name: Red Fluorescent Protein
  Species: E. coli
  Promoter: pJEX promoter
  Cloning method: Golden Gate
Terms and licenses: Academic/Nonprofit Terms; Industry Terms: Not Available to Industry
Depositor comments: Please visit https://doi.org/10.1101/2025.03.28.646030 for the bioRxiv preprint.
How to cite: pBA1326 was a gift from Jennifer Doudna (Addgene plasmid # 246058 ; http://n2t.net/addgene:246058 ; RRID:Addgene_246058)
